Addgene plasmid #131020: MNEAP1ec
Purpose: Expression of plant LINC fluorescent fusion protein for cell biology
Depositing lab: Hank Bass. Depositing organization: Florida State University, Tallahassee. Publication: Maize (Zea mays L.) Nucleoskeletal Proteins Regulate Nuclear Envelope Remodeling and Function in Stomatal Complex Development and Pollen Viability. McKenna JF, Gumber HK, Turpin ZM, Jalovec AM, Kartick AC, Graumann K, Bass HW. Front Plant Sci. 2021 Feb 17;12:645218. doi: 10.3389/fpls.2021.645218. eCollection 2021. PubMed 33679862.
Backbone
  Vector backbone: pDONR221
  Backbone size w/o insert (bp): 4761
  Vector type: Gateway entry vector
Growth in bacteria
  Bacterial resistance: Kanamycin, 50 μg/mL
  Growth temperature: 37°C
  Growth strain: DH5alpha
  Copy number: High Copy
Gene/Insert
  Gene/Insert name: MNEAP1
  Species: Zea mays (maize)
  Tag / fusion protein: eGFP-FLAG-HA (N terminal on insert)
  Cloning method: Gateway Cloning
Terms and licenses: Academic/Nonprofit Terms; Industry Terms
How to cite: MNEAP1ec was a gift from Hank Bass (Addgene plasmid # 131020 ; http://n2t.net/addgene:131020 ; RRID:Addgene_131020)
