[The description below was written by a language model from this plasmid's Addgene catalogue record and pLannotate feature annotations shown in this document.]
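Description:
MNEAP1ec is a Gateway entry clone built in the pDONR221 backbone, carrying the maize (Zea mays) MNEAP1 coding sequence fused at its N terminus to an eGFP-FLAG-HA tag. It is maintained in E. coli as a high-copy plasmid through a ColE1/pUC-type origin of replication and is selected with kanamycin via an aminoglycoside phosphotransferase (KanR) gene. The sequenced plasmid is about 4.4 kb. This is smaller than the listed empty backbone, as expected because the BP reaction replaces the donor vector's selection cassette with the insert.

The payload sits between attL1 and attL2 sites, which allow the whole fusion cassette to be moved by LR recombination into any compatible destination vector. Immediately after attL1 the annotation shows the EGFP open reading frame, then an unannotated gap of roughly 100 bp that plausibly holds the FLAG and HA epitopes listed in the catalogue entry, although these were not called as features. This is followed by a roughly 1 kb coding sequence that the automated annotation matched by homology to Arabidopsis NEAP2; according to the record this is the maize MNEAP1 gene. No plant or other eukaryotic promoter is present in the entry clone, so expression depends on the promoter supplied by the destination vector. The remaining elements are standard backbone parts: a T7 promoter flanking attL2, rrnB T1 and T2 terminators that insulate the cloning site from read-through transcription, and small lacI and lacZα remnants.

The stated purpose is expression of a fluorescent fusion of a plant LINC (linker of nucleoskeleton and cytoskeleton) complex-related protein for cell biology, such as imaging its localisation.
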