Features (pLannotate 1.2.2; 11 found; start..end, strand, type, name):
     33..132     +  protein_bind   attL1: mutant version of attL; recombination site for the Gateway® LR reaction LR Clonase™
    135..851     +  CDS            EGFP: EGFP is a basic (constitutively fluorescent) green fluorescent protein published in 1996, derived from Aequorea victoria. It is reported to be a rapidly-maturing weak dimer with moderate acid sensitivity.
    954..1970    +  CDS            NEAP2: NEAP2_ARATH - Experimental evidence at protein level: Swiss-Prot protein existence level 1. From Arabidopsis thaliana (Mouse-ear cress).
   1985..2084    -  protein_bind   attL2: mutant version of attL; recombination site for the Gateway® LR reaction LR Clonase™
   2102..2120    -  promoter       T7 promoter: promoter for bacteriophage T7 RNA polymerase
   2254..3063    +  CDS            KanR: aminoglycoside phosphotransferase; aph(3')-Ia; confers resistance to kanamycin in bacteria or G418 (Geneticin®) in eukaryotes
   3210..3798    +  rep_origin     ori: high-copy-number ColE1/pMB1/pBR322/pUC origin of replication
   3981..4073    +  CDS            lacI (fragment): lac repressor; lacI; The lac repressor binds to the lac operator to inhibit transcription in E. coli. This inhibition can be relieved by adding lactose or isopropyl-β-D-thiogalactopyranoside (IPTG).
   4128..4155    -  terminator     rrnB T2 terminator: transcription terminator T2 from the E. coli rrnB gene
   4287..4330    +  terminator     rrnB T1 terminator: Escherichia coli rrnB; transcription terminator T1 from the E. coli rrnB gene
   4377..17      -  CDS            lacZα (fragment) (across the origin): LacZα fragment of β-galactosidase; lacZ fragment
>Addgene plasmid #131020 | MNEAP1ec | addgene full sequence | sequence record 258112 | Addgene NGS Result
GTAAAACGACGGCCAGTCTTAAGCTCGGGCCCCAAATAATGATTTTATTTTGACTGATAGTGACCTGTTC
GTTGCAACAAATTGATGAGCAATGCTTTTTTATAATGCCAACTTTGTACAAAAAAGCAGGCTTCATGGTC
TCCAAGGGGGAGGAGCTGTTCACCGGCGTGGTCCCAATCCTCGTCGAGCTGGACGGGGATGTTAACGGCC
ACAAGTTCTCCGTGAGCGGCGAGGGGGAGGGCGACGCCACCTACGGGAAGCTCACGCTGAAGTTCATTTG
CACGACCGGCAAGCTGCCGGTGCCCTGGCCAACCCTGGTCACAACTCTGACGTACGGCGTCCAGTGCTTC
TCCCGCTACCCGGACCACATGAAGCAGCATGATTTCTTCAAGAGCGCCATGCCGGAGGGCTACGTTCAGG
AGCGCACCATCTTCTTCAAGGACGATGGCAACTACAAGACAAGGGCGGAGGTTAAGTTCGAGGGCGACAC
TCTCGTGAACCGGATCGAGCTGAAGGGCATTGACTTCAAGGAGGATGGGAATATTCTCGGCCACAAGCTG
GAGTACAACTACAATTCGCATAACGTCTACATCATGGCTGACAAGCAGAAGAACGGCATTAAGGTTAATT
TCAAGATCCGCCACAATATTGAGGACGGCTCCGTGCAGCTCGCGGATCATTACCAGCAGAACACGCCGAT
CGGGGACGGCCCTGTCCTCCTGCCGGATAATCACTACCTCTCGACGCAGTCTGCGCTGTCAAAGGACCCG
AACGAGAAGAGGGATCATATGGTTCTCCTGGAGTTCGTGACAGCCGCGGGGATCACTCTCGGCATGGACG
AGCTGTACAAGGGGGCGGGCGACTACAAGGACGATGACGATAAGGCTTACCCCTACGACGTGCCAGATTA
CGCTGGGGCCGGCGGATCCATGTCTGTCTCGGAGAAGGTGGTGCTATCATCATCAGTTTCTTCGTCGTCA
GATTTAGATCCGTTGCTGAAGGGTCTTACGGAGAAGAAGTTGAGCTTTAGGAGGAACGTGGTGTCATTGG
CAGCCGAGCTCAAGGATGTGAGGAGCAAGCTTGCTTCCCAGGAGCAGCTGTTTGTAAGGGAATCTCAAAC
TAGAAAGCTTGTGGATACAAAAGCAAGGAGCATGGAAGAGGAAGTAAGCAAGTTGCAGAAATGCTTACAG
GACAAGGATGAGCAACTGCGTTCATCCACAAGTAGCACGGAACAGTACCTCCATGAGTTGGATGATCTTA
GAACACAACTGTCATTTACTCAAGCTACAGCAGAAGCAAGTGCTGCATCAGCTAAGTCAGCCCAGATGCA
GTGCTTATCATTGCTGAAAGAGCTGAATGAGAAGGACATCTCGCTCAAAGAGCACGGGCTTCGAGTGAAC
AAGCTAGGTGAGCAGCTTGATCTTCTCCAGAGGGAACTACAAGCAAGGGAGCTCTCGCAAATGCAACTTA
AAGATGAAGTTATAAGAATCGAGACCGACATCATGGATGCAGTTGCCAAAGCTGGGTCTAGGTCTGACAA
AGATAATGAGCTTTTAAAGATCTTATCTGATGTTTCACCAAGGAATGTCCAGAACCTCAACAACCTTTTG
AATGCTAAGGATACAGAAATTGCGAGGTTGAGAGAGGAAATCAGAATATTGTCTGCTCACTGGACGAACA
AAACCAAGGAACTTGAGTCACATTTAGAAAAGCACCGGAGAACTGATCAGGAGCTGAAGAAGAGGGTTCT
AAAGCTTGAATTTTGCCTTCAAGAATCCCAGTCTCAGATGCGAAAATTAAAGAGGATGGGCGAGAGAAGA
GACAAGGCTCTCAAGGAGCTCATGGACCAGGTGGCCACGAAGCAGCCAAACAGCATGTGCCATGGCAACA
AGGAGAATTTCTGGGAGGGCCAGGGCTTCAAGTTCATCGTGTCTATGTCGATGCTGGCACTAGTGATCCT
CGCAAAGCGATGACCTGCAGGCAGACCCAGCTTTCTTGTACAAAGTTGGCATTATAAGAAAGCATTGCTT
ATCAATTTGTTGCAACGAACAGGTCACTATCAGTCAAAATAAAATCATTATTTGCCATCCAGCTGATATC
CCCTATAGTGAGTCGTATTACATGGTCATAGCTGTTTCCTGGCAGCTCTGGCCCGTGTCTCAAAATCTCT
GATGTTACATTGCACAAGATAAAAATATATCATCATGAACAATAAAACTGTCTGCTTACATAAACAGTAA
TACAAGGGGTGTTATGAGCCATATTCAACGGGAAACGTCGAGGCCGCGATTAAATTCCAACATGGATGCT
GATTTATATGGGTATAAATGGGCTCGCGATAATGTCGGGCAATCAGGTGCGACAATCTATCGCTTGTATG
GGAAGCCCGATGCGCCAGAGTTGTTTCTGAAACATGGCAAAGGTAGCGTTGCCAATGATGTTACAGATGA
GATGGTCAGACTAAACTGGCTGACGGAATTTATGCCTCTTCCGACCATCAAGCATTTTATCCGTACTCCT
GATGATGCATGGTTACTCACCACTGCGATCCCCGGAAAAACAGCATTCCAGGTATTAGAAGAATATCCTG
ATTCAGGTGAAAATATTGTTGATGCGCTGGCAGTGTTCCTGCGCCGGTTGCATTCGATTCCTGTTTGTAA
TTGTCCTTTTAACAGCGATCGCGTATTTCGTCTCGCTCAGGCGCAATCACGAATGAATAACGGTTTGGTT
GATGCGAGTGATTTTGATGACGAGCGTAATGGCTGGCCTGTTGAACAAGTCTGGAAAGAAATGCATAAAC
TTTTGCCATTCTCACCGGATTCAGTCGTCACTCATGGTGATTTCTCACTTGATAACCTTATTTTTGACGA
GGGGAAATTAATAGGTTGTATTGATGTTGGACGAGTCGGAATCGCAGACCGATACCAGGATCTTGCCATC
CTATGGAACTGCCTCGGTGAGTTTTCTCCTTCATTACAGAAACGGCTTTTTCAAAAATATGGTATTGATA
ATCCTGATATGAATAAATTGCAGTTTCATTTGATGCTCGATGAGTTTTTCTAATCAGAATTGGTTAATTG
GTTGTAACACTGGCAGAGCATTACGCTGACTTGACGGGACGGCGCAAGCTCATGACCAAAATCCCTTAAC
GTGAGTTACGCGTCGTTCCACTGAGCGTCAGACCCCGTAGAAAAGATCAAAGGATCTTCTTGAGATCCTT
TTTTTCTGCGCGTAATCTGCTGCTTGCAAACAAAAAAACCACCGCTACCAGCGGTGGTTTGTTTGCCGGA
TCAAGAGCTACCAACTCTTTTTCCGAAGGTAACTGGCTTCAGCAGAGCGCAGATACCAAATACTGTTCTT
CTAGTGTAGCCGTAGTTAGGCCACCACTTCAAGAACTCTGTAGCACCGCCTACATACCTCGCTCTGCTAA
TCCTGTTACCAGTGGCTGCTGCCAGTGGCGATAAGTCGTGTCTTACCGGGTTGGACTCAAGACGATAGTT
ACCGGATAAGGCGCAGCGGTCGGGCTGAACGGGGGGTTCGTGCACACAGCCCAGCTTGGAGCGAACGACC
TACACCGAACTGAGATACCTACAGCGTGAGCTATGAGAAAGCGCCACGCTTCCCGAAGGGAGAAAGGCGG
ACAGGTATCCGGTAAGCGGCAGGGTCGGAACAGGAGAGCGCACGAGGGAGCTTCCAGGGGGAAACGCCTG
GTATCTTTATAGTCCTGTCGGGTTTCGCCACCTCTGACTTGAGCGTCGATTTTTGTGATGCTCGTCAGGG
GGGCGGAGCCTATGGAAAAACGCCAGCAACGCGGCCTTTTTACGGTTCCTGGCCTTTTGCTGGCCTTTTG
CTCACATGTTCTTTCCTGCGTTATCCCCTGATTCTGTGGATAACCGTATTACCGCCTTTGAGTGAGCTGA
TACCGCTCGCCGCAGCCGAACGACCGAGCGCAGCGAGTCAGTGAGCGAGGAAGCGGAAGAGCGCCCAATA
CGCAAACCGCCTCTCCCCGCGCGTTGGCCGATTCATTAATGCAGCTGGCACGACAGGTTTCCCGACTGGA
AAGCGGGCAGTGAGCGCAACGCAATTAATACGCGTACCGCTAGCCAGGAAGAGTTTGTAGAAACGCAAAA
AGGCCATCCGTCAGGATGGCCTTCTGCTTAGTTTGATGCCTGGCAGTTTATGGCGGGCGTCCTGCCCGCC
ACCCTCCGGGCCGTTGCTTCACAACGTTCAAATCCGCTCCCGGCGGATTTGTCCTACTCAGGAGAGCGTT
CACCGACAAACAACAGATAAAACGAAAGGCCCAGTCTTCCGACTGAGCCTTTCGTTTTATTTGATGCCTG
GCAGTTCCCTACTCTCGCGTTAACGCTAGCATGGATGTTTTCCCAGTCACGACGTT
